>Addgene plasmid #23336 | pB33eCPX | addgene full sequence | sequence record 198424 | Addgene NGS Result
GCAAACTATTAACTGGCGAACTACTTACTCTAGCTTCCCGGCAACAATTAATAGACTGGATGGAGGCGGA
TAAAGTTGCAGGACCACTTCTGCGCTCGGCCCTTCCGGCTGGCTGGTTTATTGCTGATAAATCTGGAGCC
GGTGAGCGTGGGTCTCGCGGTATCATTGCAGCACTGGGGCCAGATGGTAAGCCCTCCCGTATCGTAGTTA
TCTACACGACGGGGAGTCAGGCAACTATGGATGAACGAAATAGACAGATCGCTGAGATAGGTGCCTCACT
GATTAAGCATTGGTAACTGTCAGACCAAGTTTACTCATATATACTTTAGATTGATT
[125 nt withheld, positions 337-461]
C
[141 nt withheld, positions 463-603]
CCTTTGACGTTGGAGTCCACGTTCTTT
[37 nt withheld, positions 631-667]
ACCCTATCTCGGGCTATTCTTTTGATTTATAAGGGATTTTGCCGATTTCGGCCTATTGGTTAAAAAATGA
GCTGATTTAACAAAAATTTAACGCGAATTTTAACAAAATATTAACGTTTACAATTTAAAAGGATCTAGGT
GAAGATCCTTTTTGATAATCTCATGACCAAAATCCCTTAACGTGAGTTTTCGTTCCACTGAGCGTCAGAC
CCCGTAGAAAAGATCAAAGGATCTTCTTGAGATCCTTTTTTTCTGCGCGTAATCTGCTGCTTGCAAACAA
AAAAACCACCGCTACCAGCGGTGGTTTGTTTGCCGGATCAAGAGCTACCAACTCTTTTTCCGAAGGTAAC
TGGCTTCAGCAGAGCGCAGATACCAAATACTGTCCTTCTAGTGTAGCCGTAGTTAGGCCACCACTTCAAG
AACTCTGTAGCACCGCCTACATACCTCGCTCTGCTAATCCTGTTACCAGTCAGGCATTTGAGAAGCACAC
GGTCACACTGCTTCCGGTAGTCAATAAACCGGTAAACCAGCAATAGACATAAGCGGCTATTTAACGACCC
TGCCCTGAACCGACGACCGGGTCGAATTTGCTTTCGAATTTCTGCCATTCATCCGCTTATTATCACTTAT
TCAGGCGTAGCAACCAGGCGTTTAAGGGCACCAATAACTGCCTTAAAAAAATTACGCCCCGCCCTGCCAC
TCATCGCAGTACTGTTGTAATTCATTAAGCATTCTGCCGACATGGAAGCCATCACAAACGGCATGATGAA
CCTGAATCGCCAGCGGCATCAGCACCTTGTCGCCTTGCGTATAATATTTGCCCATGGTGAAAACGGGGGC
GAAGAAGTTGTCCATATTGGCCACGTTTAAATCAAAACTGGTGAAACTCACCCAGGGATTGGCTGAGACG
AAAAACATATTCTCAATAAACCCTTTAGGGAAATAGGCCAGGTTTTCACCGTAACACGCCACATCTTGCG
AATATATGTGTAGAAACTGCCGGAAATCGTCGTGGTATTCACTCCAGAGCGATGAAAACGTTTCAGTTTG
CTCATGGAAAACGGTGTAACAAGGGTGAACACTATCCCATATCACCAGCTCACCGTCTTTCATTGCCATA
CGGAATTCCGGATGAGCATTCATCAGGCGGGCAAGAATGTGAATAAAGGCCGGATAAAACTTGTGCTTAT
TTTTCTTTACGGTCTTTAAAAAGGCCGTAATATCCAGCTGAACGGTCTGGTTATAGGTACATTGAGCAAC
TGACTGAAATGCCTCAAAATGTTCTTTACGATGCCATTGGGATATATCAACGGTGGTATATCCAGTGATT
TTTTTCTCCATTTTAGCTTCCTTAGCTCCTGAAAATCTCGATAACTCAAAAAATACGCCCGGTAGTGATC
TTATTTCATTATGGTGAAAGTTGGAACCTCTTACGTGCCGATCAACGTCTCATTTTCGCCAAAAGTTGGC
CCAGGGCTTCCCGGTATCAACAGGGACACCAGGATTTATTTATTCTGCGAAGTGATCTTCCGTCACAGGT
ATTTATTCGGCGCAAAGTGCGTCGGGTGATGCTGCCAACTTACTGATTTAGTGTATGATGGTGTTTTTGA
GGTGCTCCAGTGGCTTCTGTTTCTATCAGCTGTCCCTCCTGTTCAGCTACTGACGGGGTGGTGCGTAACG
GCAAAAGCACCGCCGGACATCAGCGCTAGCGGAGTGTATACTGGCTTACTATGTTGGCACTGATGAGGGT
GTCAGTGAAGTGCTTCATGTGGCAGGAGAAAAAAGGCTGCACCGGTGCGTCAGCAGAATATGTGATACAG
GATATATTCCGCTTCCTCGCTCACTGACTCGCTACGCTCGGTCGTTCGACTGCGGCGAGCGGAAATGGCT
TACGAACGGGGCGGAGATTTCCTGGAAGATGCCAGGAAGATACTTAACAGGGAAGTGAGAGGGCCGCGGC
AAAGCCGTTTTTCCATAGGCTCCGCCCCCCTGACAAGCATCACGAAATCTGACGCTCAAATCAGTGGTGG
CGAAACCCGACAGGACTATAAAGATACCAGGCGTTTCCCCCTGGCGGCTCCCTCGTGCGCTCTCCTGTTC
CTGCCTTTCGGTTTACCGGTGTCATTCCGCTGTTATGGCCGCGTTTGTCTCATTCCACGCCTGACACTCA
GTTCCGGGTAGGCAGTTCGCTCCAAGCTGGACTGTATGCACGAACCCCCCGTTCAGTCCGACCGCTGCGC
CTTATCCGGTAACTATCGTCTTGAGTCCAACCCGGAAAGACATGCAAAAGCACCACTGGCAGCAGCCACT
GGTAATTGATTTAGAGGAGTTAGTCTTGAAGTCATGCGCCGGTTAAGGCTAAACTGAAAGGACAAGTTTT
GGTGACTGCGCTCCTCCAAGCCAGTTACCTCGGTTCAAAGAGTTGGTAGCTCAGAGAACCTTCGAAAAAC
CGCCCTGCAAGGCGGTTTTTTCGTTTTCAGAGCAAGAGATTACGCGCAGACCAAAACGATCTCAAGAAGA
TCATCTTATTAATCAGATAAAATATTTCTAGGCTCATGAGCCCGAAGTGGCGAGCCCGATCTTCCCCATC
GGTGATGTCGGCGATATAGGCGCCAGCAACCGCACCTGTGGCGCCGGTGATGCCGGCCACGATGCGTCCG
GCGTAGAGGATCTGCTCATGTTTGACAGCTTATCATCGATGCATAATGTGCCTGTCAAATGGACGAAGCA
GGGATTCTGCAAACCCTATGCTACTCCGTCAAGCCGTCAATTGTCTGATTCGTTACCAATTATGACAACT
TGACGGCTACATCATTCACTTTTTCTTCACAACCGGCACGGAACTCGCTCGGGCTGGCCCCGGTGCATTT
TTTAAATACCCGCGAGAAATAGAGTTGATCGTCAAAACCAACATTGCGACCGACGGTGGCGATAGGCATC
CGGGTGGTGCTCAAAAGCAGCTTCGCCTGGCTGATACGTTGGTCCTCGCGCCAGCTTAAGACGCTAATCC
CTAACTGCTGGCGGAAAAGATGTGACAGACGCGACGGCGACAAGCAAACATGCTGTGCGACGCTGGCGAT
ATCAAAATTGCTGTCTGCCAGGTGATCGCTGATGTACTGACAAGCCTCGCGTACCCGATTATCCATCGGT
GGATGGAGCGACTCGTTAATCGCTTCCATGCGCCGCAGTAACAATTGCTCAAGCAGATTTATCGCCAGCA
GCTCCGAATAGCGCCCTTCCCCTTGCCCGGCGTTAATGATTTGCCCAAACAGGTCGCTGAAATGCGGCTG
GTGCGCTTCATCCGGGCGAAAGAACCCCGTATTGGCAAATATTGACGGCCAGTTAAGCCATTCATGCCAG
TAGGCGCGCGGACGAAAGTAAACCCACTGGTGATACCATTCGCGAGCCTCCGGATGACGACCGTAGTGAT
GAATCTCTCCTGGCGGGAACAGCAAAATATCACCCGGTCGGCAAACAAATTCTCGTCCCTGATTTTTCAC
CACCCCCTGACCGCGAATGGTGAGATTGAGAATATAACCTTTCATTCCCAGCGGTCGGTCGATAAAAAAA
TCGAGATAACCGTTGGCCTCAATCGGCGTTAAACCCGCCACCAGATGGGCATTAAACGAGTATCCCGGCA
GCAGGGGATCATTTTGCGCTTCAGCCATACTTTTCATACTCCCGCCATTCAGAGAAGAAACCAATTGTCC
ATATTGCATCAGACATTGCCGTCACTGCGTCTTTTACTGGCTCTTCTCGCTAACCAAACCGGTAACCCCG
CTTATTAAAAGCATTCTGTAACAAAGCGGGACCAAAGCCATGACAAAAACGCGTAACAAAAGTGTCTATA
ATCACGGCAGAAAAGTCCACATTGATTATTTGCACGGCGTCACACTTTGCTATGCCATAGCATTTTTATC
CATAAGATTAGCGGATCCTACCTGACGCTTTTTATCGCAACTCTCTACTGTTTCTCCATACCCGTTTTTT
TGGGCTAGCGAATTCGAGCTCGGTACCTTTGAGGTGGTTATGAAAAAAATTGCATGTCTTTCAGCACTGG
CCGCAGTTCTGGCTTTCACCGCAGGTACTTCCGTAGCTGGCCAGTCTGGCCAGGGAGGGCAGTCTGGGCA
GTCTGGTGACTACAACAAAAACCAGTACTACGGCATCACTGCTGGTCCGGCTTACCGCATTAACGACTGG
GCAAGCATCTACGGTGTAGTGGGTGTGGGTTATGGTAAATTCCAGACCACTGAATACCCGACCTACAAAC
ACGACACCAGCGACTACGGTTTCTCCTACGGTGCGGGTCTGCAGTTCAACCCGATGGAAAACGTTGCTCT
GGACTTCTCTTACGAGCAGAGCCGTATTCGTAGCGTTGACGTAGGCACCTGGATTTTGTCTGTTGGTTAC
CGCTTCGGGAGTAAATCGCGTCGCGCGACTTCTACTGTAACTGGCGGTTACGCACAGAGCGACGCTCAGG
GCCAAATGAACAAAATGGGCGGTTTCAACCTGAAATACCGCTATGAAGAAGACAACAGCCCGCTGGGTGT
GATCGGTTCTTTCACTTACACCGAGAAAAGCCGTACTGCAAGCTAATAAGGCCAAGGTGGCCAAGCTTGG
CTGTTTTGGCGGATGAGAGAAGATTTTCAGCCTGATACAGATTAAATCAGAACGCAGAAGCGGTCTGATA
AAACAGAATTTGCCTGGCGGCAGTAGCGCGGTGGTCCCACCTGACCCCATGCCGAACTCAGAAGTGAAAC
GCCGTAGCGCCGATGGTAGTGTGGGGTCTCCCCATGCGAGAGTAGGGAACTGCCAGGCATCAAATAAAAC
GAAAGGCTCAGTCGAAAGACTGGGCCTTTCGTTTTATCTGTTGTTTGTCGGTGAACGCTCTCCTGAGTAG
GACAAATCCGCCGGGAGCGGATTTGAACGTTGCGAAGCAACGGCCCGGAGGGTGGCGGGCAGGACGCCCG
CCATAAACTGCCAGGCATCAAATTAAGCAGAAGGCCATCCTGACGGATGGCCTTTTTGCGTTTCTACAAA
CTCTTTTGTTTATTTTTCTAAATACATTCAAATATGTATCCGCTCATGAGACAATAACCCTGATAAATGC
TTCAATAATATTGAAAAAGGAAGAGTATGAGTATTCAACATTTCCGTGTCGCCCTTATTCCCTTTTTTGC
GGCATTTTGCCTTCCTGTTTTTGCTCACCCAGAAACGCTGGTGAAAGTAAAAGATGCTGAAGATCAGTTG
GGTGCA
Features (pLannotate 1.2.2; 20 found; start..end, strand, type, name):
      1..295     +  CDS            bla(M) (fragment): β-lactamase lacking the signal sequence; bla(M); allows cytosolic expression of β-lactamase
    338..718     +  rep_origin     M13 ori (sequence partly withheld): M13 bacteriophage origin of replication; arrow indicates direction of (+) strand synthesis
    904..1137    +  rep_origin     ori (fragment): high-copy-number ColE1/pMB1/pBR322/pUC origin of replication
   1349..2008    -  CDS            CmR: chloramphenicol acetyltransferase; cat; confers resistance to chloramphenicol
   2009..2111    -  promoter       cat promoter: promoter of the E. coli cat gene encoding chloramphenicol acetyltransferase
   2232..2375    +  mobile_element IS1 (fragment): prokaryotic transposable element IS1
   2494..2549    -  rep_origin     RSF ori (fragment): Plasmids containing the RSF 1030 origin of replication can be propagated in E. coli cells that contain additional plasmids with compatible origins.
   2637..3182    -  rep_origin     p15A ori: Plasmids containing the medium-copy-number p15A origin of replication can be propagated in E. coli cells that contain a second plasmid with the ColE1 origin.
   3219..3339    -  CDS            TcR (fragment): tetracycline efflux protein; tet; confers resistance to tetracycline
   3349..3367    +  promoter       tet promoter (fragment): E. coli promoter for tetracycline efflux protein gene
   3457..4335    -  CDS            araC: L-arabinose regulatory protein; araC
   4362..4646    +  promoter       araBAD promoter: araBAD; promoter of the L-arabinose operon of E. coli; the araC regulatory gene is transcribed in the opposite direction (Guzman et al., 1995)
   4667..4684    +  misc_feature   MCS (fragment): pUC18/19 multiple cloning site
   4697..5083    +  CDS            ompX (fragment): OMPX_ECOLI - Also known as ybiG. Experimental evidence at protein level: Swiss-Prot protein existence level 1. From Escherichia coli (strain K12).
   5108..5239    +  CDS            ail (fragment): AIL_YEREN - Experimental evidence at protein level: Swiss-Prot protein existence level 1. Promotes the invasion of pathogenic bacteria into eukaryotic cells by an unknown mechanism. From Yersinia enterocolitica.
   5369..5484    +  ncRNA          5S rRNA: Accession: RF00001 - 5S ribosomal RNA
   5488..5574    +  terminator     rrnB T1 terminator: Escherichia coli rrnB; transcription terminator T1 from the E. coli rrnB gene
   5666..5693    +  terminator     rrnB T2 terminator: transcription terminator T2 from the E. coli rrnB gene
   5712..5803    +  promoter       AmpR promoter: bla
   5804..5923    +  CDS            AmpR (fragment): β-lactamase; bla; confers resistance to ampicillin, carbenicillin, and related antibiotics
