[The description below was written by a language model from this plasmid's Addgene catalogue record and pLannotate feature annotations shown in this document.]
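Description:
pB33eCPX is a bacterial expression plasmid built on the pBAD33 backbone that encodes eCPX, the enhanced circularly permuted form of the E. coli outer membrane protein OmpX, used as a scaffold for displaying peptides on the bacterial cell surface. The plasmid replicates from the p15A origin, which is recorded as low copy and is compatible with ColE1-type plasmids. It is selected with chloramphenicol through a cat gene driven by its own promoter. An M13 phage origin is also annotated. The feature table additionally picks up several remnants of the backbone's construction: partial β-lactamase sequence with its promoter, short fragments of a tetracycline resistance gene, IS1, and ColE1- and RSF-type origins. These fragments are incomplete and are not the recorded means of selection or replication.

The roughly 600 bp eCPX insert sits between KpnI and HindIII sites downstream of the araBAD promoter. The divergently transcribed araC regulator is present, so expression is induced by L-arabinose and otherwise kept tightly repressed. The rrnB T1 and T2 terminators follow the coding region. The automated annotation splits the insert into an OmpX fragment and a second segment matched to the related Yersinia Ail protein. This most likely reflects the rearranged order of OmpX segments in the permuted protein rather than a true heterologous fusion, since the catalogue entry lists E. coli as the only source species.

Circular permutation relocates the protein's termini so that both are exposed outside the cell, allowing passenger peptides to be fused at either end ("biterminal" display). According to the associated publication title, the scaffold was improved by directed evolution to display diverse peptides more effectively. The plasmid typically serves as a host vector for building and screening bacterial surface-display peptide libraries.
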