Addgene plasmid #23336: pB33eCPX
Depositing lab: Patrick Daugherty. Depositing organization: University of California, Santa Barbara. Publication: Directed evolution of a biterminal bacterial display scaffold enhances the display of diverse peptides. Rice JJ, Daugherty PS. Protein Eng Des Sel. 2008 Jul . 21(7):435-42. 10.1093/protein/gzn020 PubMed 18480093.
Backbone
  Vector backbone: pBAD33
  Backbone size w/o insert (bp): 5400
  Vector type: Bacterial Expression
Growth in bacteria
  Bacterial resistance: Chloramphenicol, 25 μg/mL
  Growth temperature: 37°C
  Growth strain: DH5alpha
  Copy number: Low Copy
Gene/Insert
  Gene/Insert name: Enhanced Circularly Permuted Outer Membrane Protein X (alt name: eCPX)
  Species: E. coli
  Insert size (bp): 600
  Cloning method: Restriction Enzyme; 5′ cloning site KpnI (not destroyed); 3′ cloning site HindIII (not destroyed)
  Sequencing primers: 5′ See sequence
Terms and licenses: Academic/Nonprofit Terms; Industry Terms: Not Available to Industry
How to cite: pB33eCPX was a gift from Patrick Daugherty (Addgene plasmid # 23336 ; http://n2t.net/addgene:23336 ; RRID:Addgene_23336)
