>Addgene plasmid #23336 | pB33eCPX | addgene partial sequence | sequence record 29054 | pBAD-rev (5'-GATTTAATCTGTATCAGG-3')
CGCAACAGCCAAGCTTGGCCACCTTGGCCTTATTAGCTTGCAGTACGGCTTTTCTCGGTGTAAGTGAAAG
AACCGATCACACCCAGCGGGCTGTTGTCTTCTTCATAGCGGTATTTCAGGTTGAAACCGCCCATTTTGTT
CATTTGGCCCTGAGCGTCGCTCTGTGCGTAACCGCCAGTTACAGTAGAAGTCGCGCGACGCGATTTACTC
CCGAAGCGGTAACCAACAGACAAAATCCAGGTGCCTACGTCAACGCTACGAATACGGCTCTGCTCGTAAG
AGAAGTCCAGAGCAACGTTTTCCATCGGGTTGAACTGCAGACCCGCACCGTAGGAGAAACCGTAGTCGCT
GGTGTCGTGTTTGTAGGTCGGGTATTCAGTGGTCTGGAATTTACCATAACCCACACCCACTACACCGTAG
ATGCTTGCCCAGTCGTTAATGCGGTAAGCCGGACCAGCAGTGATGCCGTAGTACTGGTTTTTGTTGTAGT
CACCAGACTGCCCAGACTGCCCTCCCTGGCCAGACTGGCCAGCTACGGAAGTACCTGCGGTGAAAGCCAG
AACTGCGGCCAGTGCTGAAAGACATGCAATTTTTTTCATAACCACCTCAAAGGTACCGAGCTCGAATTCG
CTAGCCCAAAAAAACGGGTATGGAGAAACAGTAGAGAGTTGCGATAAAAAGCGTCAGGTAGGATCCGCTA
ATCTTATGGATAAAAATGCTATGGCATAGCAAAGTGTGACGCCGTGCAAATAATCAATGTGGACTTTTCT
GCCGTGATTATAGACACTTTTGTTACGCGTTTTTGTCATGGCTTTGGTCCCGCTTTGTTACAGAATGCTT
TTAATAAGCGGGGTTACCGGTTTGGTTAGCGAGAAGAGCCAGTAAAAGACGCAGTGACGGCAATGTCTGA
TGCAATATGGACAATTGGTTTCTTCTCTGATGC
