>Addgene plasmid #23336 | pB33eCPX | addgene partial sequence | sequence record 29055 | pBRevBam (5'-GGTGATGTCGGCGATATAGG-3')
GATGCCGGCCACGATGCGTCCGGCGTAGAGGATCTGCTCATGTTTGACAGCTTATCATCGATGCATAATG
TGCCTGTCAAATGGACGAAGCAGGGATTCTGCAAACCCTATGCTACTCCGTCAAGCCGTCAATTGTCTGA
TTCGTTACCAATTATGACAACTTGACGGCTACATCATTCACTTTTTCTTCACAACCGGCACGGAACTCGC
TCGGGCTGGCCCCGGTGCATTTTTTAAATACCCGCGAGAAATAGAGTTGATCGTCAAAACCAACATTGCG
ACCGACGGTGGCGATAGGCATCCGGGTGGTGCTCAAAAGCAGCTTCGCCTGGCTGATACGTTGGTCCTCG
CGCCAGCTTAAGACGCTAATCCCTAACTGCTGGCGGAAAAGATGTGACAGACGCGACGGCGACAAGCAAA
CATGCTGTGCGACGCTGGCGATATCAAAATTGCTGTCTGCCAGGTGATCGCTGATGTACTGACAAGCCTC
GCGTACCCGATTATCCATCGGTGGATGGAGCGACTCGTTAATCGCTTCCATGCGCCGCAGTAACAATTGC
TCAAGCAGATTTATCGCCAGCAGCTCCGAATAGCGCCCTTCCCCTTGCCCGGCGTTAATGATTTGCCCAA
ACAGGTCGCTGAAATGCGGCTGGTGCGCTTCATCCGGGCGAAAGAACCCCGTATTGGCAAATATTGACGG
CCAGTTAAGCCATTCATGCCAGTAGGCGCGCGGACGAAAGTAAACCCACTGGTGATACCATTCGCGAGCC
TCCGGATGACGACCGTAGTGATGAATCTCTCCTGGCGGGAACAGCAAAATATCACCCGGTCGGCAAACAA
ATTCTCGTCCCTGATTTTTCACCACCCCCTGACCGCGAATGGTGAGATTGAGAATATAACCTTTCATTCC
CAGCGGTCGGTCGATAAAAAAA
