>Addgene plasmid #23336 | pB33eCPX | addgene partial sequence | sequence record 29056 | pBAD-fwd (5'-ATGCCATAGCATTTTTATCC-3')
CTGAGCTTTTATCGCAACTCTCTACTGTTTCTCCATACCCGTTTTTTTGGGCTAGCGAATTCGAGCTCGG
TACCTTTGAGGTGGTTATGAAAAAAATTGCATGTCTTTCAGCACTGGCCGCAGTTCTGGCTTTCACCGCA
GGTACTTCCGTAGCTGGCCAGTCTGGCCAGGGAGGGCAGTCTGGGCAGTCTGGTGACTACAACAAAAACC
AGTACTACGGCATCACTGCTGGTCCGGCTTACCGCATTAACGACTGGGCAAGCATCTACGGTGTAGTGGG
TGTGGGTTATGGTAAATTCCAGACCACTGAATACCCGACCTACAAACACGACACCAGCGACTACGGTTTC
TCCTACGGTGCGGGTCTGCAGTTCAACCCGATGGAAAACGTTGCTCTGGACTTCTCTTACGAGCAGAGCC
GTATTCGTAGCGTTGACGTAGGCACCTGGATTTTGTCTGTTGGTTACCGCTTCGGGAGTAAATCGCGTCG
CGCGACTTCTACTGTAACTGGCGGTTACGCACAGAGCGACGCTCAGGGCCAAATGAACAAAATGGGCGGT
TTCAACCTGAAATACCGCTATGAAGAAGACAACAGCCCGCTGGGTGTGATCGGTTCTTTCACTTACACCG
AGGAAA
